>Addgene plasmid #208150 | AiP12123 - pAAV-AiE0397m-minBglobin-SYFP2-WPRE3-BGHpA (Alias: CN2123) | addgene full sequence | sequence record 410992 | Addgene NGS Result
CCTGCAGGCAGCTGCGCGCTCGCTCGCTCACTGAGGCCGCCCGGGCGTCGGGCGACCTTTGGTCGCCCGG
CCTCAGTGAGCGAGCGAGCGCGCAGAGAGGGAGTGGCCAACTCCATCACTAGGGGTTCCTGCGGCCGCAC
GCGTAAGCCGCTTTGAATGCTGCATGAAACAGCTAAATTCGTTCTGCTCTTGAATGAGTTCCCTTAGCGG
GCAATAGTTTTCTGAGGCTTTGAAATGATCACTAATACTCGAGTGAGTCTTACAGCACTTCTGGAGTGGA
CCAGAGCACTTCTCAATACAAACCAGCAGATGAGGTCATGGTCATGCAAGTCGTCGGGGGGGGGGGGGTG
GCAGCAACAATCATTGTCAAAGGGGTGTTTTCTGTAGATGAGAGAATGAAACTATTGTACAAAACTCAAT
GGGCGCCAAGCATGTGGCCCAATTATTTCGCCTGTATGAGCATGGCACGGAAGGCTCTCCTTAGAGAACT
CAATTCACACATTTGTGTTTTGTCTTGTATTCATGGGCAAAAGCCTAGAGACTTTCAACCTAAGAGGCTT
CACCAAGTTCCTGTCTTTTAAACCTAGAACGAGCTCGGGCTGGGCATAAAAGTCAGGGCAGAGCCATCTA
TTGCTTACATTTGCTTCTGGGATCCAGATCTTTCGAAGCTAGCGCTACCGGTCGCCACCATGGTGAGCAA
GGGCGAGGAGCTGTTCACCGGGGTGGTGCCCATCCTGGTCGAGCTGGACGGCGACGTAAACGGCCACAAG
TTCAGCGTGTCCGGCGAGGGCGAGGGCGATGCCACCTACGGCAAGCTGACCCTGAAGCTGATCTGCACCA
CCGGCAAGCTGCCCGTGCCCTGGCCCACCCTCGTGACCACCCTGGGCTACGGCGTGCAGTGCTTCGCCCG
CTACCCCGACCACATGAAGCAGCACGACTTCTTCAAGTCCGCCATGCCCGAAGGCTACGTCCAGGAGCGC
ACCATCTTCTTCAAGGACGACGGCAACTACAAGACCCGCGCCGAGGTGAAGTTCGAGGGCGACACCCTGG
TGAACCGCATCGAGCTGAAGGGCATCGACTTCAAGGAGGACGGCAACATCCTGGGGCACAAGCTGGAGTA
CAACTACAACAGCCACAACGTCTATATCACCGCCGACAAGCAGAAGAACGGCATCAAGGCCAACTTCAAG
ATCCGCCACAACATCGAGGACGGCGGCGTGCAGCTCGCCGACCACTACCAGCAGAACACCCCCATCGGCG
ACGGCCCCGTGCTGCTGCCCGACAACCACTACCTGAGCTACCAGTCCAAGCTGAGCAAAGACCCCAACGA
GAAGCGCGATCACATGGTCCTGCTGGAGTTCGTGACCGCCGCCGGGATCACTCTCGGCATGGACGAGCTG
TACAAGTAAGTCGACGGCGCGCCGCGGCCGCGAATTCGATATCATAATCAACCTCTGGATTACAAAATTT
GTGAAAGATTGACTGGTATTCTTAACTATGTTGCTCCTTTTACGCTATGTGGATACGCTGCTTTAATGCC
TTTGTATCATGCTATTGCTTCCCGTATGGCTTTCATTTTCTCCTCCTTGTATAAATCCTGGTTAGTTCTT
GCCACGGCGGAACTCATCGCCGCCTGCCTTGCCCGCTGCTGGACAGGGGCTCGGCTGTTGGGCACTGACA
ATTCCGTGGCTCGAGAGATCTTCGACTGTGCCTTCTAGTTGCCAGCCATCTGTTGTTTGCCCCTCCCCCG
TGCCTTCCTTGACCCTGGAAGGTGCCACTCCCACTGTCCTTTCCTAATAAAATGAGGAAATTGCATCGCA
TTGTCTGAGTAGGTGTCATTCTATTCTGGGGGGTGGGGTGGGGCAGGACAGCAAGGGGGAGGATTGGGAA
GACAATAGCAGGCATGAGATCTCACGTGCGGACCGAGCGGCCGCAGGAACCCCTAGTGATGGAGTTGGCC
ACTCCCTCTCTGCGCGCTCGCTCGCTCACTGAGGCCGGGCGACCAAAGGTCGCCCGACGCCCGGGCTTTG
CCCGGGCGGCCTCAGTGAGCGAGCGAGCGCGCAGCTGCCTGCAGGGGCGCCTGATGCGGTATTTTCTCCT
TACGCATCTGTGCGGTATTTCACACCGCATA
[95 nt withheld, positions 2132-2226]
T
[46 nt withheld, positions 2228-2273]
C
[141 nt withheld, positions 2275-2415]
CCTTTGACGTTGGAGTCCACGTTCTTT
[37 nt withheld, positions 2443-2479]
ACTCTATCTCGGGCTATTCTTTTGATTTATAAGGGATTTTGCCGATTTCGGTCTATTGGTTAAAAAATGA
GCTGATTTAACAAAAATTTAACGCGAATTTTAACAAAATATTAACGTTTACAATTTTATGGTGCACTCTC
AGTACAATCTGCTCTGATGCCGCATAGTTAAGCCAGCCCCGACACCCGCCAACACCCGCTGACGCGCCCT
GACGGGCTTGTCTGCTCCCGGCATCCGCTTACAGACAAGCTGTGACCGTCTCCGGGAGCTGCATGTGTCA
GAGGTTTTCACCGTCATCACCGAAACGCGCGAGACGAAAGGGCCTCGTGATACGCCTATTTTTATAGGTT
AATGTCATGATAATAATGGTTTCTTAGACGTCAGGTGGCACTTTTCGGGGAAATGTGCGCGGAACCCCTA
TTTGTTTATTTTTCTAAATACATTCAAATATGTATCCGCTCATGAGACAATAACCCTGATAAATGCTTCA
ATAATATTGAAAAAGGAAGAGTATGAGTATTCAACATTTCCGTGTCGCCCTTATTCCCTTTTTTGCGGCA
TTTTGCCTTCCTGTTTTTGCTCACCCAGAAACGCTGGTGAAAGTAAAAGATGCTGAAGATCAGTTGGGTG
CACGAGTGGGTTACATCGAACTGGATCTCAACAGCGGTAAGATCCTTGAGAGTTTTCGCCCCGAAGAACG
TTTTCCAATGATGAGCACTTTTAAAGTTCTGCTATGTGGCGCGGTATTATCCCGTATTGACGCCGGGCAA
GAGCAACTCGGTCGCCGCATACACTATTCTCAGAATGACTTGGTTGAGTACTCACCAGTCACAGAAAAGC
ATCTTACGGATGGCATGACAGTAAGAGAATTATGCAGTGCTGCCATAACCATGAGTGATAACACTGCGGC
CAACTTACTTCTGACAACGATCGGAGGACCGAAGGAGCTAACCGCTTTTTTGCACAACATGGGGGATCAT
GTAACTCGCCTTGATCGTTGGGAACCGGAGCTGAATGAAGCCATACCAAACGACGAGCGTGACACCACGA
TGCCTGTAGCAATGGCAACAACGTTGCGCAAACTATTAACTGGCGAACTACTTACTCTAGCTTCCCGGCA
ACAATTAATAGACTGGATGGAGGCGGATAAAGTTGCAGGACCACTTCTGCGCTCGGCCCTTCCGGCTGGC
TGGTTTATTGCTGATAAATCTGGAGCCGGTGAGCGTGGGTCTCGCGGTATCATTGCAGCACTGGGGCCAG
ATGGTAAGCCCTCCCGTATCGTAGTTATCTACACGACGGGGAGTCAGGCAACTATGGATGAACGAAATAG
ACAGATCGCTGAGATAGGTGCCTCACTGATTAAGCATTGGTAACTGTCAGACCAAGTTTACTCATATATA
CTTTAGATTGATTTAAAACTTCATTTTTAATTTAAAAGGATCTAGGTGAAGATCCTTTTTGATAATCTCA
TGACCAAAATCCCTTAACGTGAGTTTTCGTTCCACTGAGCGTCAGACCCCGTAGAAAAGATCAAAGGATC
TTCTTGAGATCCTTTTTTTCTGCGCGTAATCTGCTGCTTGCAAACAAAAAAACCACCGCTACCAGCGGTG
GTTTGTTTGCCGGATCAAGAGCTACCAACTCTTTTTCCGAAGGTAACTGGCTTCAGCAGAGCGCAGATAC
CAAATACTGTTCTTCTAGTGTAGCCGTAGTTAGGCCACCACTTCAAGAACTCTGTAGCACCGCCTACATA
CCTCGCTCTGCTAATCCTGTTACCAGTGGCTGCTGCCAGTGGCGATAAGTCGTGTCTTACCGGGTTGGAC
TCAAGACGATAGTTACCGGATAAGGCGCAGCGGTCGGGCTGAACGGGGGGTTCGTGCACACAGCCCAGCT
TGGAGCGAACGACCTACACCGAACTGAGATACCTACAGCGTGAGCTATGAGAAAGCGCCACGCTTCCCGA
AGGGAGAAAGGCGGACAGGTATCCGGTAAGCGGCAGGGTCGGAACAGGAGAGCGCACGAGGGAGCTTCCA
GGGGGAAACGCCTGGTATCTTTATAGTCCTGTCGGGTTTCGCCACCTCTGACTTGAGCGTCGATTTTTGT
GATGCTCGTCAGGGGGGCGGAGCCTATGGAAAAACGCCAGCAACGCGGCCTTTTTACGGTTCCTGGCCTT
TTGCTGGCCTTTTGCTCACATGT
Features (pLannotate 1.2.2; 14 found; start..end, strand, type, name):
     12..39      +  repeat_region  AAV2 ITR (fragment): inverted terminal repeat of adeno-associated virus serotype 2 inverted
     68..95      +  repeat_region  AAV2 ITR (fragment): inverted terminal repeat of adeno-associated virus serotype 2 inverted
    690..1406    +  CDS            SYFP2: SYFP2 is a basic (constitutively fluorescent) yellow fluorescent protein published in 2006, derived from Aequorea victoria. It is reported to be a very rapidly-maturing monomer with moderate acid sensitivity.
   1446..1603    +  misc_feature   WPRE (fragment): woodchuck hepatitis virus posttranscriptional regulatory element
   1609..1689    +  misc_feature   WPRE (fragment): woodchuck hepatitis virus posttranscriptional regulatory element
   1706..1817    +  polyA_signal   bGH poly(A) signal: bovine growth hormone polyadenylation signal
   1935..2075    +  repeat_region  AAV2 ITR: inverted terminal repeat of adeno-associated virus serotype 2 inverted
   2080..2131    -  misc_feature   bom (fragment): basis of mobility region from pBR322
   2150..2605    +  rep_origin     f1 ori (sequence partly withheld): f1 bacteriophage origin of replication; arrow indicates direction of (+) strand synthesis
   2606..2655    -  misc_feature   bom (fragment): basis of mobility region from pBR322
   2757..2792    -  CDS            rop (fragment): Rop protein, which maintains plasmids at low copy number; rop
   2887..2991    +  promoter       AmpR promoter: bla
   2992..3852    +  CDS            AmpR: β-lactamase; bla; confers resistance to ampicillin, carbenicillin, and related antibiotics
   4023..4611    +  rep_origin     ori: high-copy-number ColE1/pMB1/pBR322/pUC origin of replication
