[The description below was written by a language model from this plasmid's Addgene catalogue record and pLannotate feature annotations shown in this document.]
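Description:
AiP12123 - pAAV-AiE0397m-minBglobin-SYFP2-WPRE3-BGHpA (alias CN2123) is a recombinant AAV transfer plasmid of about 4.7 kb, built on an rAAV backbone for producing enhancer-driven reporter virus. It is maintained in bacteria through a high-copy ColE1/pUC-type origin and selected with ampicillin via the bla gene and its promoter. The backbone also carries an f1 phage origin, along with short remnants of the pBR322 bom and rop regions. A recombination-deficient strain is listed as the growth host, which fits the known tendency of AAV inverted terminal repeats to rearrange during propagation.

The payload sits between AAV2 ITRs, which provide the signals for genome replication and packaging into capsids. The annotation detects the right ITR in full but the left one only as short fragments. According to the construct name and catalogue fields, an enhancer designated AiE0397m is placed upstream of a minimal beta-globin promoter. Neither element is annotated in the feature table, but they presumably occupy the unannotated stretch between the left ITR and the coding sequence. The minimal promoter has little activity of its own, so expression depends on the cell-type specificity of the enhancer. This pair drives SYFP2, a rapidly maturing monomeric yellow fluorescent protein derived from Aequorea victoria. Downstream lie WPRE3, a shortened woodchuck hepatitis virus posttranscriptional element that boosts transcript expression (annotated as two WPRE fragments), and the bovine growth hormone polyadenylation signal.

The stated purpose is direct SYFP2 expression in oligodendrocytes after AAV delivery. The plasmid belongs to a collection of enhancer AAVs developed for genetic access to cortical cell types.
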