Addgene plasmid #208150: AiP12123 - pAAV-AiE0397m-minBglobin-SYFP2-WPRE3-BGHpA (Alias: CN2123)
Purpose: Direct-expressing SYFP2 in oligodendrocytes AAV Virus
Depositing lab: Allen Institute for Brain Science & Boaz Levi. Depositing organization: Allen Institute. Publication: A suite of enhancer AAVs and transgenic mouse lines for genetic access to cortical cell types. Ben-Simon Y, Hooper M, Narayan S, Daigle TL, Dwivedi D, Way SW, Oster A, Stafford DA, Mich JK, Taormina MJ, Martinez RA, Opitz-Araya X, Roth JR, Alexander JR, Allen S, Amster A, Arbuckle J, Ayala A, Baker PM, Bakken TE, Barcelli T, Barta S, Bendrick J, Bertagnolli D, Bielstein C, Bishwakarma P, Bowlus J, Boyer G, Brouner K, Casian B, Casper T, Chakka AB, Chakrabarty R, Chance RK, Chavan S, Clark M, Colbert K, Collman F, Daniel S, Departee M, DiValentin P, Donadio N, Dotson N, Egdorf T, Fliss T, Gabitto M, Garcia J, Gary A, Gasperini M, Gloe J, Goldy J, Gore BB, Graybuck L, Greisman N, Haeseleer F, Halterman C, Haradon Z, Hastings SD, Helback O, Ho W, Hockemeyer D, Huang C, Huff S, Hunker A, Johansen N, Jones D, Juneau Z, Kalmbach B, Kannan M, Khem S, Kussick E, Kutsal R, Larsen R, Lee C, Lee AY, Leibly M, Lenz GH, Li S, Liang E, Lusk N, Madigan Z, Malloy J, Malone J, McCue R, Melchor J, Mollenkopf T, Moosman S, Morin E, Newman D, Ng L, Ngo K, Omstead V, Otto S, Oyama A, Pena N, Pham T, Phillips E, Pom CA, Potekhina L, Ransford S, Ray PL, Rette D, Reynoldson C, Rimorin C, Rocha D, Ruiz A, Sanchez REA, Sawyer L, Sedeno-Cortes A, Sevigny JP, Shapovalova N, Shepard N, Shulga L, Sigler AR, Siverts L, Soliman S, Somasundaram S, Staats B, Stewart K, Szelenyi E, Tieu M, Trader C, Tran A, van Velthoven CTJ, Walker M, Wang Y, Weed N, Wirthlin M, Wood T, Wynalda B, Yao Z, Zhou T, Ariza J, Dee N, Reding M, Ronellenfitch K, Mufti S, Sunkin SM, Smith KA, Esposito L, Waters J, Thyagarajan B, Yao S, Lein ES, Zeng H, Levi BP, Ngai J, Ting JT, Tasic B. Cell. 2025 May 16:S0092-8674(25)00513-6. doi: 10.1016/j.cell.2025.05.002. PubMed 40403729.
Backbone
  Vector backbone: rAAV
  Backbone manufacturer: Allen Institute for Brain Science
  Vector type: AAV
Growth in bacteria
  Bacterial resistance: Ampicillin, 100 μg/mL
  Growth temperature: 37°C
  Growth strain: NEB Stable
  Copy number: High Copy
Gene/Insert
  Gene/Insert name: SYFP2
  Species: Synthetic
  Insert size (bp): 720
  Mutation: NA
  Promoter: Beta Globin minimal promoter
  Cloning method: Gibson Cloning
Terms and licenses: Academic/Nonprofit Terms; Industry Terms: Not Available to Industry
Depositor comments: Funded by the Brain Initiative. Please visit https://doi.org/10.1101/2023.09.20.558718 for bioRxiv preprint.
How to cite: AiP12123 - pAAV-AiE0397m-minBglobin-SYFP2-WPRE3-BGHpA (Alias: CN2123) was a gift from Allen Institute for Brain Science & Boaz Levi (Addgene plasmid # 208150 ; http://n2t.net/addgene:208150 ; RRID:Addgene_208150)
